>Addgene plasmid #250252 | pJC2527 - pET28-SKP1(A2P, ∆38-43, ∆71-82)-StrepII-FBXO31(∆1-65) | addgene full sequence | sequence record 498556 | Addgene NGS Result
TTGAGATCCTTTTTTTCTGCGCGTAATCTGCTGCTTGCAAACAAAAAAACCACCGCTACCAGCGGTGGTT
TGTTTGCCGGATCAAGAGCTACCAACTCTTTTTCCGAAGGTAACTGGCTTCAGCAGAGCGCAGATACCAA
ATACTGTCCTTCTAGTGTAGCCGTAGTTAGGCCACCACTTCAAGAACTCTGTAGCACCGCCTACATACCT
CGCTCTGCTAATCCTGTTACCAGTGGCTGCTGCCAGTGGCGATAAGTCGTGTCTTACCGGGTTGGACTCA
AGACGATAGTTACCGGATAAGGCGCAGCGGTCGGGCTGAACGGGGGGTTCGTGCACACAGCCCAGCTTGG
AGCGAACGACCTACACCGAACTGAGATACCTACAGCGTGAGCTATGAGAAAGCGCCACGCTTCCCGAAGG
GAGAAAGGCGGACAGGTATCCGGTAAGCGGCAGGGTCGGAACAGGAGAGCGCACGAGGGAGCTTCCAGGG
GGAAACGCCTGGTATCTTTATAGTCCTGTCGGGTTTCGCCACCTCTGACTTGAGCGTCGATTTTTGTGAT
GCTCGTCAGGGGGGCGGAGCCTATGGAAAAACGCCAGCAACGCGGCCTTTTTACGGTTCCTGGCCTTTTG
CTGGCCTTTTGCTCACATGTTCTTTCCTGCGTTATCCCCTGATTCTGTGGATAACCGTATTACCGCCTTT
GAGTGAGCTGATACCGCTCGCCGCAGCCGAACGACCGAGCGCAGCGAGTCAGTGAGCGAGGAAGCGGAAG
AGCGCCTGATGCGGTATTTTCTCCTTACGCATCTGTGCGGTATTTCACACCGCAATGGTGCACTCTCAGT
ACAATCTGCTCTGATGCCGCATAGTTAAGCCAGTATACACTCCGCTATCGCTACGTGACTGGGTCATGGC
TGCGCCCCGACACCCGCCAACACCCGCTGACGCGCCCTGACGGGCTTGTCTGCTCCCGGCATCCGCTTAC
AGACAAGCTGTGACCGTCTCCGGGAGCTGCATGTGTCAGAGGTTTTCACCGTCATCACCGAAACGCGCGA
GGCAGCTGCGGTAAAGCTCATCAGCGTGGTCGTGAAGCGATTCACAGATGTCTGCCTGTTCATCCGCGTC
CAGCTCGTTGAGTTTCTCCAGAAGCGTTAATGTCTGGCTTCTGATAAAGCGGGCCATGTTAAGGGCGGTT
TTTTCCTGTTTGGTCACTGATGCCTCCGTGTAAGGGGGATTTCTGTTCATGGGGGTAATGATACCGATGA
AACGAGAGAGGATGCTCACGATACGGGTTACTGATGATGAACATGCCCGGTTACTGGAACGTTGTGAGGG
TAAACAACTGGCGGTATGGATGCGGCGGGACCAGAGAAAAATCACTCAGGGTCAATGCCAGCGCTTCGTT
AATACAGATGTAGGTGTTCCACAGGGTAGCCAGCAGCATCCTGCGATGCAGATCCGGAACATAATGGTGC
AGGGCGCTGACTTCCGCGTTTCCAGACTTTACGAAACACGGAAACCGAAGACCATTCATGTTGTTGCTCA
GGTCGCAGACGTTTTGCAGCAGCAGTCGCTTCACGTTCGCTCGCGTATCGGTGATTCATTCTGCTAACCA
GTAAGGCAACCCCGCCAGCCTAGCCGGGTCCTCAACGACAGGAGCACGATCATGCGCACCCGTGGGGCCG
CCATGCCGGCGATAATGGCCTGCTTCTCGCCGAAACGTTTGGTGGCGGGACCAGTGACGAAGGCTTGAGC
GAGGGCGTGCAAGATTCCGAATACCGCAAGCGACAGGCCGATCATCGTCGCGCTCCAGCGAAAGCGGTCC
TCGCCGAAAATGACCCAGAGCGCTGCCGGCACCTGTCCTACGAGTTGCATGATAAAGAAGACAGTCATAA
GTGCGGCGACGATAGTCATGCCCCGCGCCCACCGGAAGGAGCTGACTGGGTTGAAGGCTCTCAAGGGCAT
CGGTCGAGATCCCGGTGCCTAATGAGTGAGCTAACTTACATTAATTGCGTTGCGCTCACTGCCCGCTTTC
CAGTCGGGAAACCTGTCGTGCCAGCTGCATTAATGAATCGGCCAACGCGCGGGGAGAGGCGGTTTGCGTA
TTGGGCGCCAGGGTGGTTTTTCTTTTCACCAGTGAGACGGGCAACAGCTGATTGCCCTTCACCGCCTGGC
CCTGAGAGAGTTGCAGCAAGCGGTCCACGCTGGTTTGCCCCAGCAGGCGAAAATCCTGTTTGATGGTGGT
TAACGGCGGGATATAACATGAGCTGTCTTCGGTATCGTCGTATCCCACTACCGAGATATCCGCACCAACG
CGCAGCCCGGACTCGGTAATGGCGCGCATTGCGCCCAGCGCCATCTGATCGTTGGCAACCAGCATCGCAG
TGGGAACGATGCCCTCATTCAGCATTTGCATGGTTTGTTGAAAACCGGACATGGCACTCCAGTCGCCTTC
CCGTTCCGCTATCGGCTGAATTTGATTGCGAGTGAGATATTTATGCCAGCCAGCCAGACGCAGACGCGCC
GAGACAGAACTTAATGGGCCCGCTAACAGCGCGATTTGCTGGTGACCCAATGCGACCAGATGCTCCACGC
CCAGTCGCGTACCGTCTTCATGGGAGAAAATAATACTGTTGATGGGTGTCTGGTCAGAGACATCAAGAAA
TAACGCCGGAACATTAGTGCAGGCAGCTTCCACAGCAATGGCATCCTGGTCATCCAGCGGATAGTTAATG
ATCAGCCCACTGACGCGTTGCGCGAGAAGATTGTGCACCGCCGCTTTACAGGCTTCGACGCCGCTTCGTT
CTACCATCGACACCACCACGCTGGCACCCAGTTGATCGGCGCGAGATTTAATCGCCGCGACAATTTGCGA
CGGCGCGTGCAGGGCCAGACTGGAGGTGGCAACGCCAATCAGCAACGACTGTTTGCCCGCCAGTTGTTGT
GCCACGCGGTTGGGAATGTAATTCAGCTCCGCCATCGCCGCTTCCACTTTTTCCCGCGTTTTCGCAGAAA
CGTGGCTGGCCTGGTTCACCACGCGGGAAACGGTCTGATAAGAGACACCGGCATACTCTGCGACATCGTA
TAACGTTACTGGTTTCACATTCACCACCCTGAATTGACTCTCTTCCGGGCGCTATCATGCCATACCGCGA
AAGGTTTTGCGCCATTCGATGGTGTCCGGGATCTCGACGCTCTCCCTTATGCGACTCCTGCATTAGGAAG
CAGCCCAGTAGTAGGTTGAGGCCGTTGAGCACCGCCGCCGCAAGGAATGGTGCATGCAAGGAGATGGCGC
CCAACAGTCCCCCGGCCACGGGGCCTGCCACCATACCCACGCCGAAACAAGCGCTCATGAGCCCGAAGTG
GCGAGCCCGATCTTCCCCATCGGTGATGTCGGCGATATAGGCGCCAGCAACCGCACCTGTGGCGCCGGTG
ATGCCGGCCACGATGCGTCCGGCGTAGAGGATCGAGATCTCGATCCCGCGAAATTAATACGACTCACTAT
AGGGGAATTGTGAGCGGATAACAATTCCCCTCTAGAAATAATTTTGTTTAACTTTAAGAAGGAGATATAC
ATATGGCGTCTATCAAGTTGCAGTCATCTGACGGAGAAATCTTTGAAGTCGATGTCGAGATCGCCAAACA
GTCTGTCACGATCAAGACAATGTTGGAAGACTTAGGGATGGACCCTGTTCCCTTGCCCAATGTCAACGCT
GCCATTCTGAAAAAGGTAATTCAATGGTGTACCCACCATAAAGATGATCCTGGTGGCAGCGGAACGGATG
ACATTCCCGTGTGGGACCAAGAGTTTCTGAAGGTAGATCAAGGGACGTTGTTTGAGTTAATTTTAGCAGC
CAACTACTTAGATATTAAGGGGTTACTTGATGTGACATGTAAGACGGTAGCCAACATGATTAAAGGTAAG
ACGCCAGAAGAAATCCGTAAGACCTTTAATATCAAGAATGACTTTACTGAGGAGGAGGAGGCCCAAGTGC
GTAAGGAGAACCAGTGGTGCGAAGAGAAGTAATGCTTAAGTCGAACAGAAAGTAATCGTATTGTACACGG
CCGCATAATCGAAATTAATACGACTCACTATAGGGGAATTGTGAGCGGATAACAATTCCCCATCTTAGTA
TATTAGTTAAGTATAAGAAGGAGATATACCATGGGCAGCAGCCATCATCATCATCATCACAGCACTAGTG
ACTCAGAAGTCAATCAAGAAGCTAAGCCAGAGGTCAAGCCAGAAGTCAAGCCTGAGACTCACATCAATTT
AAAGGTGTCCGATGGATCTTCAGAAATCTTCTTTAAGATCAAAAAGACCACTCCTTTAAGAAGGCTGATG
GAAGCGTTCGCTAAAAGACAGGGTAAGGAAATGGACTCCTTAAGATTCTTGTACGACGGTATTAGAATTC
AAGCTGATCAGACCCCTGAAGATTTGGACATGGAGGATAACGATATTATTGAGACTCACAGAGAACAGAT
TGGTGGAGCCAGCTGGTCACATCCTCAATTTGAGAAGTCCGGTCGCAGTCTGCTGGAACTGCCTCCTGAG
TTACTTGTAGAAATCTTTGCGTCGTTGCCTGGCACTGATTTGCCATCCCTTGCTCAAGTATGTACCAAAT
TTCGTCGCATCCTTCACACTGATACCATCTGGCGTCGCCGTTGTCGCGAAGAGTATGGTGTTTGTGAAAA
CCTGCGTAAATTAGAAATTACTGGGGTTTCTTGCCGTGACGTATATGCCAAACTGCTTCACCGTTACCGC
CATATTTTGGGATTATGGCAACCAGATATTGGTCCATATGGAGGTCTTTTGAACGTTGTTGTCGATGGCC
TTTTTATTATCGGTTGGATGTACCTGCCGCCTCACGATCCACACGTTGATGACCCCATGCGCTTTAAACC
CTTGTTCCGCATTCACTTAATGGAGCGCAAAGCAGCCACCGTAGAATGTATGTACGGCCATAAGGGACCG
CATCATGGGCATATTCAAATTGTCAAGAAAGATGAATTCTCCACTAAATGTAACCAAACAGACCACCATC
GCATGAGTGGTGGTCGTCAGGAGGAATTCCGTACATGGTTGCGCGAAGAATGGGGACGCACCTTGGAGGA
TATCTTCCACGAACATATGCAAGAATTAATCTTGATGAAGTTTATCTACACTTCGCAGTATGATAATTGT
TTAACTTATCGTCGTATTTACCTGCCACCCTCGCGTCCAGATGACCTTATTAAACCGGGTCTGTTCAAGG
GTACATATGGATCACACGGTTTGGAAATCGTGATGTTGTCTTTTCATGGCCGTCGTGCGCGTGGAACGAA
AATCACAGGTGATCCGAATATCCCAGCCGGGCAACAAACTGTCGAAATTGATCTGCGTCATCGCATTCAG
CTGCCCGACCTGGAGAACCAACGTAATTTCAACGAATTGTCACGCATCGTTCTGGAGGTCCGTGAGCGTG
TCCGCCAGGAGCAGCAAGAGGGTGGACATGAGGCCGGTGAAGGGCGTGGTCGTCAGGGCCCGCGCGAGTC
TCAACCATCTCCAGCTCAACCACGCGCGGAAGCCCCCAGTAAAGGGCCTGATGGCACGCCAGGGGAAGAT
GGTGGTGAACCGGGGGACGCTGTTGCGGCTGCCGAACAGCCCGCTCAGTGTGGGCAGGGCCAGCCATTTG
TGCTGCCCGTAGGGGTGAGCTCCCGTAATGAAGATTATCCACGTACTTGTCGCATGTGCTTCTATGGCAC
GGGTCTGATCGCAGGGCACGGGTTTACATCACCGGAACGCACACCCGGTGTGTTCATCTTATTCGACGAG
GACCGTTTTGGTTTCGTTTGGCTGGAACTTAAATCATTCTCGTTATATAGCCGTGTTCAGGCTACTTTCC
GTAATGCAGACGCCCCCAGTCCCCAAGCATTTGACGAGATGTTAAAAAATATCCAGAGCCTGACTTCATA
ATAAGGATCCGCGATCGCGGCGCGCCACCTGGTGGCCGGCCGGTACCACGCGTGCGCGCTGATCCGGCTG
CTAACAAAGCCCGAAAGGAAGCTGAGTTGGCTGCTGCCACCGCTGAGCAATAACTAGCATAACCCCTTGG
GGCCTCTAAACGGGTCTTGAGGGGTTTTTTGCTGAAAGGAGGAACTATATCCGGATTGGCGAATGGG
[124 nt withheld, positions 6158-6281]
C
[91 nt withheld, positions 6283-6373]
A
[49 nt withheld, positions 6375-6423]
CCTTTGACGTTGGAGTCCACGTTCTTT
[37 nt withheld, positions 6451-6487]
ACCCTATCTCGGTCTATTCTTTTGATTTATAAGGGATTTTGCCGATTTCGGCCTATTGGTTAAAAAATGA
GCTGATTTAACAAAAATTTAACGCGAATTTTAACAAAATATTAACGCTTACAATTTAGGTGGCACTTTTC
GGGGAAATGTGCGCGGAACCCCTATTTGTTTATTTTTCTAAATACATTCAAATATGTATCCGCTCATGAA
TTAATTCTTAGAAAAACTCATCGAGCATCAAATGAAACTGCAATTTATTCATATCAGGATTATCAATACC
ATATTTTTGAAAAAGCCGTTTCTGTAATGAAGGAGAAAACTCACCGAGGCAGTTCCATAGGATGGCAAGA
TCCTGGTATCGGTCTGCGATTCCGACTCGTCCAACATCAATACAACCTATTAATTTCCCCTCGTCAAAAA
TAAGGTTATCAAGTGAGAAATCACCATGAGTGACGACTGAATCCGGTGAGAATGGCAAAAGTTTATGCAT
TTCTTTCCAGACTTGTTCAACAGGCCAGCCATTACGCTCGTCATCAAAATCACTCGCATCAACCAAACCG
TTATTCATTCGTGATTGCGCCTGAGCGAGACGAAATACGCGATCGCTGTTAAAAGGACAATTACAAACAG
GAATCGAATGCAACCGGCGCAGGAACACTGCCAGCGCATCAACAATATTTTCACCTGAATCAGGATATTC
TTCTAATACCTGGAATGCTGTTTTCCCGGGGATCGCAGTGGTGAGTAACCATGCATCATCAGGAGTACGG
ATAAAATGCTTGATGGTCGGAAGAGGCATAAATTCCGTCAGCCAGTTTAGTCTGACCATCTCATCTGTAA
CATCATTGGCAACGCTACCTTTGCCATGTTTCAGAAACAACTCTGGCGCATCGGGCTTCCCATACAATCG
ATAGATTGTCGCACCTGATTGCCCGACATTATCGCGAGCCCATTTATACCCATATAAATCAGCATCCATG
TTGGAATTTAATCGCGGCCTAGAGCAAGACGTTTCCCGTTGAATATGGCTCATAACACCCCTTGTATTAC
TGTTTATGTAAGCAGACAGTTTTATTGTTCATGACCAAAATCCCTTAACGTGAGTTTTCGTTCCACTGAG
CGTCAGACCCCGTAGAAAAGATCAAAGGATCTTC
Features (pLannotate 1.2.2; 23 found; start..end, strand, type, name):
      1..589     +  rep_origin     ori: high-copy-number ColE1/pMB1/pBR322/pUC origin of replication
    775..914     -  misc_feature   bom: basis of mobility region from pBR322
   1016..1207    -  CDS            rop: Rop protein, which maintains plasmids at low copy number; rop
   1224..1604    +  CDS            YPB1_ECOLX: Protein predicted: Swiss-Prot protein existence level 4. From Escherichia coli.
   1676..1967    -  CDS            TcR (fragment): tetracycline efflux protein; tet; confers resistance to tetracycline
   1982..2003    -  protein_bind   CAP binding site: CAP binding activates transcription in the presence of cAMP. E. coli catabolite activator protein
   2016..3098    -  CDS            lacI: lac repressor; lacI; The lac repressor binds to the lac operator to inhibit transcription in E. coli. This inhibition can be relieved by adding lactose or isopropyl-β-D-thiogalactopyranoside (IPTG).
   3099..3176    -  promoter       lacI promoter: lacI
   3184..3463    -  CDS            TcR (fragment): tetracycline efflux protein; tet; confers resistance to tetracycline
   3485..3503    +  promoter       T7 promoter: promoter for bacteriophage T7 RNA polymerase
   3504..3528    +  protein_bind   lac operator: The lac repressor binds to the lac operator to inhibit transcription in E. coli. This inhibition can be relieved by adding lactose or isopropyl-β-D-thiogalactopyranoside (IPTG). lac repressor encoded by lacI
   3543..3565    +  RBS            RBS: efficient ribosome binding site from bacteriophage T7 gene 10 (Olins and Rangwala, 1989)
   3573..4019    +  CDS            SKP1 (fragment): SKP1_HUMAN - Also known as EMC19, OCP2, SKP1A, TCEB1L. Experimental evidence at protein level: Swiss-Prot protein existence level 1. Essential component of the SCF (SKP1-CUL1-F-box protein) ubiquitin ligase complex, which mediates the ubiquitination of proteins involved in cell cycle progression, signal transduction and transcription. In the SCF complex, serves as an adapter that links the F-box protein to CUL1. The functional specificity of the SCF complex depends on the F-box protein as substrate recognition component. SCF(BTRC) and SCF(FBXW11) direct ubiquitination of CTNNB1 and participate
   4076..4094    +  promoter       T7 promoter: promoter for bacteriophage T7 RNA polymerase
   4095..4119    +  protein_bind   lac operator: The lac repressor binds to the lac operator to inhibit transcription in E. coli. This inhibition can be relieved by adding lactose or isopropyl-β-D-thiogalactopyranoside (IPTG). lac repressor encoded by lacI
   4173..4189    +  CDS            capTEV™ (fragment): composite tag for in vivo biotinylation, TEV protease cleavage, and 6xHis tagging
   4200..4486    +  CDS            SUMO (fragment): cleavable ubiquitin-like protein tag; S. cerevisiae SMT3 (truncated)
   4527..5948    +  CDS            FBXO31 (fragment): FBX31_HUMAN - Also known as FBX14, FBX31. Experimental evidence at protein level: Swiss-Prot protein existence level 1. Component of some SCF (SKP1-cullin-F-box) protein ligase complex that plays a central role in G1 arrest following DNA damage. Specifically recognizes phosphorylated cyclin-D1 (CCND1), promoting its ubiquitination and degradation by the proteasome, resulting in G1 arrest. May act as a tumor suppressor. From Homo sapiens (Human).
   6017..6066    +  CDS            SET1 (fragment): solubility-enhancement tag derived from T7 phage gene 10B
   6074..6121    +  terminator     T7 terminator: transcription terminator for bacteriophage T7 RNA polymerase
   6158..6586    +  rep_origin     f1 ori (sequence partly withheld): f1 bacteriophage origin of replication; arrow indicates direction of (+) strand synthesis
   6639..6696    +  promoter       AmpR promoter (fragment): bla
   6705..7520    -  CDS            KanR: aminoglycoside phosphotransferase; aph(3')-Ia; confers resistance to kanamycin in bacteria or G418 (Geneticin®) in eukaryotes
