[The description below was written by a language model from this plasmid's Addgene catalogue record and pLannotate feature annotations shown in this document.]
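Description:
pJC2527 is a pET28-based bacterial expression plasmid for co-producing two human SCF ubiquitin ligase subunits in E. coli: the adaptor SKP1 and the F-box substrate receptor FBXO31. The 7.6 kb plasmid carries a ColE1/pBR322-type origin with the bom and rop elements, an f1 origin, and a kanamycin resistance gene (aph(3')-Ia) for selection. It also encodes lacI under its own promoter. The catalogue lists it as high copy, although rop normally moderates copy number in this type of backbone. Short annotations for tetracycline resistance, an AmpR promoter, capTEV and SET1 are only partial matches. They most likely reflect backbone remnants or similarity to the His tag and vector-derived sequence, not functional parts.

The payload consists of two tandem expression units in the same orientation, each with its own T7 promoter and lac operator, so both depend on T7 RNA polymerase and are inducible with IPTG. A single annotated T7 terminator follows the second unit. The first unit uses the T7 gene 10 ribosome binding site to express untagged SKP1 carrying the A2P substitution and two internal deletions (∆38-43 and ∆71-82). The second expresses FBXO31 lacking residues 1-65, fused at its N terminus to a 6xHis tag, yeast Smt3 (SUMO) and a StrepII tag. The His and StrepII tags allow affinity purification, and the SUMO module is a cleavable ubiquitin-like tag, which would leave StrepII on FBXO31 after its removal. Because F-box proteins bind SKP1, co-expression would be expected to let the two proteins be recovered as a complex through the tagged FBXO31. The stated purpose is recombinant production of these two proteins, and the associated work concerns SCF-FBXO31 recognition of proteins bearing C-terminal amides.
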