Addgene plasmid #250252: pJC2527 - pET28-SKP1(A2P, ∆38-43, ∆71-82)-StrepII-FBXO31(∆1-65)
Purpose: Recombinant production of SKP1(A2P, ∆38-43, ∆71-82) and 6His-Smt3-StrepII-FBXO31(∆1-65).
Depositing lab: Jacob Corn. Depositing organization: ETH Zurich (Swiss Federal Institute of Technology). Publication: C-terminal amides mark proteins for degradation via SCF-FBXO31. Muhar MF, Farnung J, Cernakova M, Hofmann R, Henneberg LT, Pfleiderer MM, Denoth-Lippuner A, Kalcic F, Nievergelt AS, Peters Al-Bayati M, Sidiropoulos ND, Beier V, Mann M, Jessberger S, Jinek M, Schulman BA, Bode JW, Corn JE. Nature. 2025 Feb;638(8050):519-527. doi: 10.1038/s41586-024-08475-w. PubMed 39880951.
Backbone
  Vector backbone: pET28
  Vector type: Bacterial Expression
Growth in bacteria
  Bacterial resistance: Kanamycin, 50 μg/mL
  Growth temperature: 37°C
  Growth strain: DH5alpha
  Copy number: High Copy
Gene/Insert 1
  Gene/Insert name: SKP1
  Species: H. sapiens (human)
  Mutation: A2P, ∆38-43, ∆71-82
  Entrez Gene: SKP1 (a.k.a. EMC19, OCP-II, OCP2, SKP1A, TCEB1L, p19A)
  Promoter: T7
  Cloning method: Unknown
  Sequencing primers: 5′ n/a
Gene/Insert 2
  Gene/Insert name: FBXO31
  Species: H. sapiens (human)
  Mutation: ∆1-65
  Entrez Gene: FBXO31 (a.k.a. FBX14, FBXO14, Fbx31, MRT45, pp2386)
  Promoter: T7
  Tag / fusion protein: 6xHis-Smt3(SUMO)-StrepII (N terminal on insert)
  Cloning method: Unknown
  Sequencing primers: 5′ n/a
Terms and licenses: Academic/Nonprofit Terms; Industry Terms: Not Available to Industry
How to cite: pJC2527 - pET28-SKP1(A2P, ∆38-43, ∆71-82)-StrepII-FBXO31(∆1-65) was a gift from Jacob Corn (Addgene plasmid # 250252 ; http://n2t.net/addgene:250252 ; RRID:Addgene_250252)
